>Addgene plasmid #112229 | gfp-Arkadia/ RNF111 deltaRING | addgene partial sequence | sequence record 221266 | Addgene Partial NGS Result
AGGGGCGGGGCGGGGCGAGGCGGAGAGGTGCGGCGGCAGCCAATCAGAGCGGCGCGCTCCGAAAGTTTCC
TTTTATGGCGAGGCGGCGGCGGCGGCGGCCCTATAAAAAGCGAAGCGCGCGGCGGGCGGGAGTCGCTGCG
CGCTGCCTTCGCCCCGTGCCCCGCTCCGCCGCCGCCTCGCGCCGCCCGCCCCGGCTCTGACTGACCGCGT
TACTCCCACAGGTGAGCGGGCGGGACGGCCCTTCTCCTTCGGGCTGTAATTAGCGCTTGGTTTAATGACG
GCTTGTTTCTTTTCTGTGGCTGCGTGAAAGCCTTGAGGGGCTCCGGGAGGGCCCTTTGTGCGGGGGGAGC
GGCTCGGGGCTGTCCGCGGGGGGACGGCTGCCTTCGGGGGGGACGGGGCAGGGCGGGGTTCGGCTTCTGG
CGTGTGACCGGCGGCTCTAGAGCCTCTGCTAACCATGTTCATGCCTTCTTCTTTTTCCTACAGCTCCTGG
GCAACGTGCTGGTTATTGTGCTGTCTCATCATTTTGGCAAAGAATTGGATCGGACCGAAATTAATACGAC
TCACTATAGGGGAATTGTGAGCGGATAACAATTCCCCGGAGTTAATCCGGGACCTTTAATTCAACCCAAC
ACAATATATTATAGTTAAATAAGAATTATTATCAAATCATTTGTATATTAATTAAAATACTATACTGTAA
ATTACATTTTATTTACAATCAAAGGAGATATACCATGGCACACCATCACCACCATCACTCTTCTGGTAAA
GAAACCGCTGCTGCGAAATTTGAACGCCAGCACATGGACTCGCCACCGCCTTCTGGTCTGGTCCCCCTCG
CCACCATGGTGAGCAAGGGCGAGGAGCTGTTCACCGGGGTGGTGCCCATCCTGGTCGAGCTGGACGGCGA
CGTAAACGGCCACAAGTTCAGCGTGTCCGGCGAGGGCGAGGGCGATGCCACCTACGGCAAGCTGACCCTG
AAGTTCATCTGCACCACCGGCAAGCTGCCCGTGCCCTGGCCCACCCTCGTGACCACCCTGACCTACGGCG
TGCAGTGCTTCAGCCGCTACCCCGACCACATGAAGCAGCACGACTTCTTCAAGTCCGCCATGCCCGAAGG
CTACGTCCAGGAGCGCACCATCTTCTTCAAGGACGACGGCAACTACAAGACCCGCGCCGAGGTGAAGTTC
GAGGGCGACACCCTGGTGAACCGCATCGAGCTGAAGGGCATCGACTTCAAGGAGGACGGCAACATCCTGG
GGCACAAGCTGGAGTACAACTACAACAGCCACAACGTCTATATCATGGCCGACAAGCAGAAGAACGGCAT
CAAGGTGAACTTCAAGATCCGCCACAACATCGAGGACGGCAGCGTGCAGCTCGCCGACCACTACCAGCAG
AACACCCCCATCGGCGACGGCCCCGTGCTGCTGCCCGACAACCACTACCTGAGCACCCAGTCCGCCCTGA
GCAAAGACCCCAACGAGAAGCGCGATCACATGGTCCTGCTGGAGTTCGTGACCGCCGCCGGGATCACTCT
CGGCATGGACGAGCTGTACAAGTCCGGACTCAGATCTAAGCTTGAGCTCTACACCCTAAAAGTGGCTATG
AAGAGTGGGACTCCTGATGCGCCCACTACACAGGAGAGTCTGAAGGCGGTCCTTCTGCACCCACAGCCCC
TAGGGGCCACCAAGAGCTTCCCTGCAGAAGTGGAGATGATTAATAGCAAAGTGGGGAATGAATTCTCTCA
TCTGTGTGATGATTCTCAAAAACAAGAGAAGGACATGACTGGCAACCAGCAAGAACAAGAAAAAAGTGGT
GTTGTGAGAAAAAAGCGCAAAAGCCAGCAGGCTGGCCCCTCATATGTGCAGAACTGTGTCAAAGAAAATC
AGGAAATCCTAGGGCGCAGACAACAGCTAGAGACACCGAGTGATGAGGATAATGACTCTTCCTTAAGTGA
GTGTCTGTCTTCTCCCTCATCTAGTCTCCATTTTGGGGGCTCTGATACAGTGACTTCAGATGAGGATAAA
GAAGTCTCGGTGAGACATACCCAGCCTGTTCTGAGTGCTAAAAGTAGAAGTCACAGTGCAAGGTCTCACA
AGTGGCCTCGAACTGAGGCAGATCCTGTGCCAAGTTTGTTAATGAAAAGACCTTGTTTTCATGGCAGTGC
ACTAAGGAGAGTCACATGCAGAAAGAGGCTGGTGAAGAGCAGCTCCTCGCAGAGGACACAGAAGCAGAAG
GAGAGGATGCTAGTGCAGAGGAAGAAGCGGGAGGCGCTAGCTCAGAGGAAGTATGCTCTTCTCTCCAGCT
CCAGTAGCTCCAGTGAGAATGACCTCAGCAGCGATTCCTCGTCCAGCTCCTCCACCGATGGAGAAGAGGA
CCTGTGTGCATCTGCCAGTGAGAACCCCAGCAACCCCGCTGCTCCCTCAGGAAGTATTGATGAAGATGTT
GTGGTGATAGAAGCCTCCTTCACTCCCCAGGTCACTGCCAATGAAGAAATTAATGTTACCTCAACTGACA
GTGAAGTGGAGATTGTTACAGTTGGAGAAAGCTATCGGTCTCGTTCAACCCTTGGACACTCCAGATCTCA
TTGGAGCCAAGGTTCAAGTTCGCATACAGGACGGCCACAGGAGTCTCGAAACCGCAGTAGGATCTCTACT
GTTATACAGCCCCTGAGGCAGAATGCAGCAGAAGTTGTGGACCTTACTGTTGATGAAGATGAACCTACTA
TAGTACCAACCACTTCTGCTAGAATGGACTCACAAACTACTAGTGCTTCCATTAACAATTCAAATCCATC
TACCTCTGAGCAAGCCTCTGATACTACTTCAACTGTGGCCAGTAGCCAGCCTTCCACAGTGTCAGAGACT
GAAGCTACTCTTACAAGCAATAGTGCAACTGGTTCTTCTGTGGGCGATGACGTGAGGAGAACTGCATCTA
GTGCTGTCCCAGAAAGTGGTCCTCCTGCAATGCCAAGGCTACCTTCTTGCTGCCCCCAGCACTCACCATG
TGGAGGGACATCACAGAGCCATCATGCATTAGCACACCCACACTCAAGTTGTTTTCAGCAGCATGGCCAC
CATTTTCAGCATCACCACCATCACCACCATACTCCCCACCCAGCTGTCCCAGTTTCTCCTTCCTTCAGTG
ACCCTGCTTGCCCAGTGGAAAGACCTCAAGTACAGGCGCCTTGTGGAGCAAATAGCAGCTCTGGTTCCAG
CTACCATGACCAGCAGGCATTGCCAGTCGATCTGAGCAACAGTGCTCTCAGGACTCATGGAAGTGGGGGT
TTCCATGGTGCATCTGCTTTTGACCCCTGCTGCCCTGTCACATCTTCCCGGGCTGCAGTCTTTGGCCATC
AGGCTGCTGCTGCCCCGACTCAGCCATTATCAATAGATGGCTATGGCTCCAGCATGGTTGCCCAGCCCCA
GCCCCAGCCCCCTCCACAGCCTTCTCTTTCGTCATGTCGGCACTACATGCCACCTCCGTATGCTTCCTTG
ACAAGACCACTGCACCATCAAGCCTCAGCTTGCCATCACTCTCATGGAAATGCCCCTCCCCAGACTCAGC
CTCCCCCTCAAGTGGATTACGTGATTCCGCATCCTGTCCATGCTTTCCATTCTCAGATATCTTCTCATGC
AGCATCTCACCCTGTGGCACCACCGCCGCCAACACATTTAGGCAGTACAGCGGCACCCATCCCTCAGCAT
CTTCCTCCTGCTCACCAGCCGATTTCACACCATATTCCAGCCCCAGCACCTTCAGCCCAGAGACTGCACC
CTCATGAAGTGATGCAGAGGATGGAAGTTCAGAGGAGGAGGATGATGCAGCATCCAACGCGGGCACATGA
ACGGCCCCCGCCCCATCCACATAGGATGCACCCAAACTATGGCCATGGGCATCATATTCATGTGCCTCAA
ACCATGTCTTCACATCCTCGCCAGGCTCCAGAGAGAACTGCCTGGGAACTGGGGATTGAAGCTGGAGTAA
CTGCAGCTACCTACACACCTGGTGCTCTGCACCCTCACCTGGCCCATTACCACGCCCCGCCTCGACTTCA
TCACCTCCAGTTAGGAGCACTTCCTTTAATGGTTCCTGACATGGCAGGCTATCCTCACATCCGTTATATT
TCTTCAGGATTGGATGGAGCATCATTCAGAGGTCCTTTTAGGGGCAATTTTGAGGAATTGATTCATCTGG
AAGAAAGATTAGGAAATGTCAATCGTGGAGCCTCCCAGGGAACAATTGAAAGATGCACATATCCACATAA
ATATAAAAAGGTAACAACTGATTGGTTCTCACAGAGGAAACTGCACTGCAAACAAGATGGGGAAGAAGGG
ACTGAGGAAGACACAGAGGAAAAATGTACTATCTGTTTGTCTATTTTAGAGGAAGGTGAAGATGTGAGGC
GCCTTCCATGTATGCACCTTTTCCACCAAGTGTGTGTTGATCCATATATAGGGCCCGGGTTATAATTACC
TCAGGTCGAGCACCACCATCACCATCACCATCACTAAGTGATTAACCTCAGGTGCAGGCTGCCTATCAGA
AGGTGGTGGCTGGTGTGGAGGGCCCGGAAACCTGGCCCTGTCTTCTTGACGAGCATTCCTAGGGGTCTTT
CCCCTCTCGCCAAAGGAATGCAAGGTCTGTTGAATGTCGTGAAGGAAGCAGTTCCTCTGGAAGCTTCTTG
AAGACAAACAACGTCTGTAGCGACCCTTTGCAGGCAGCGGAACCCCCCACCTGGCGACAGGTGCCTCTGC
GGCCAAAAGCCACGTGTATAAGATACACCTGCAAAGGCGGCACAACCCCAGTGCCACGTTGTGAGTTGGA
TAGTTGTGGAAAGAGTCAAATGGCTCACCTCAAGCGTATTCAACAAGGGGCTGAAGGATGCCCAGAAGGT
ACCCCATTGTATGGGATCTGATCTGGGGCCTCGGTGCACATGCTTTACATGTGTTTAGTCGAGGTTAAAA
AAACGTCTAGGCCCCCCGAACCACGGGGACGTGGTTTTCCTTTGAAAAACACGATGATAAGCTTGCCACA
ACCCGTACCAAAGATGGATAGATCCGGAAAGCCTGAACTCACCGCGACGTCTGTTGAGAAGTTTCTGATC
GAAAAGTTCGACAGCGTCTCCGACCTGATGCAGCTCTCGGAGGGCGAAGAATCTCGTGCTTTCAGCTTCG
ATGTAGGAGGGCGTGGATATGTCCTGCGGGTAAATAGCTGCGCCGATGGTTTCTACAAAGATCGTTATGT
TTATCGGCACTTTGCATCGGCCGCGCTCCCGATTCCGGAAGTGCTTGACATTGGGGAATTTAGCGAGAGC
CTGACCTATTGCATCTCCCGCCGTGCACAGGGTGTCACGTTGCAAGACCTGCCTGAAACCGAACTGCCCG
CTGTTCTGCAACCGGTCGCGGAGGCTATGGATGCGATCGCTGCGGCCGATCTTAGCCAGACGAGCGGGTT
CGGCCCATTCGGACCGCAAGGAATCGGTCAATACACTACATGGCGTGATTTCATATGCGCGATTGCTGAT
CCCCATGTGTATCACTGGCAAACTGTGATGGACGACACCGTCAGTGCGTCCGTCGCGCAGGCTCTCGATG
AGCTGATGCTTTGGGCCGAGGACTGCCCCGAAGTCCGGCACCTCGTGCACGCGGATTTCGGCTCCAACAA
TGTCCTGACGGACAATGGCCGCATAACAGCGGTCATTGACTGGAGCGAGGCGATGTTCGGGGATTCCCAA
TACGAGGTCGCCAACATCTTCTTCTGGAGGCCGTGGTTGGCTTGTATGGAGCAGCAGACGCGCTACTTCG
AGCGGAGGCATCCGGAGCTTGCAGGATCGCCGCGGCTCCGGGCGTATATGCTCCGCATTGGTCTTGACCA
ACTCTATCAGAGCTTGGTTGACGGCAATTTCGATGATGCAGCTTGGGCGCAGGGTCGATGCGACGCAATC
GTCCGATCCGGAGCCGGGACTGTCGGGCGTACACAAATCGCCCGCAGAAGCGCGGCCGTCTGGACCGATG
GCTGTGTAGAAGTACTCGCCGATAGTGGAAACCGACGCCCCAGCACTCGTCCGAGGGCAAAGGAATAGAG
TAGATGCCGACCGAACAAGAGCTGATTTCGAGAACGCCTCAGCCAGCAACTCGCGCGAGCCTAGCAAGGC
AAATGCGAGAGAACGGCCTTACGCTTGGTGGCACAGTTCTCGTCCACAGTTCGCTAACCAATGCCCTGGC
TCACAAATACCACTGAGATCGATCTTTTTCCCTCTGCCAAAAATTATGGGGACATCATGAAGCCCCTTGA
GCATCTGACTTCTGGCTAATAAAGGAAATTTATTTTCATTGCAATAGTGTGTTGGAATTTTTTGTGTCTC
TCACTCGGAAGGACATATGGGAGGGCAAATCATTTAAAACATCAGAATGAGTATTTGGTTTAGAGTTTGG
CAACATATGCCCATATGTAACTAGCATAACCCCTTGGGGCCTCTAAACGGGTCTTGAGGGGTTTTTTGCT
GAAAGCATGCGGAGGAAATTCTCCTTGAAGTTTCCCTGGTGTTCAAAGTAAAGGAGTTTGCACCAGACGC
ACCTCTGTTCACTGGTCCGGCGTATTAAAACACGATACATTGTTATTAGTACATTTATTAAGCGCTAGAT
TCTGTGCGTTGTTGATTTACAGACAATTGTTGTACGTATTTTAATAATTCATTAAATTTATAATCTTTAG
GGTGGTATGTTAGAGCGAAAATCAAATGATTTTCAGCGTCTTTATATCTGAATTTAAATATTAAATCCTC
AATAGATTTGTAAAATAGGTTTCGATTAGTTTCAAACAAGGGTTGTTTTTCCGAACCGATGGCTGGACTA
TCTAATGGATTTTCGCTCAACGCCACAAAACTTGCCAAATCTTGTAGCAGCAATCTAGCTTTGTCGATAT
TCGTTTGTGTTTTGTTTTGTAATAAAGGTTCGACGTCGTTCAAAATATTATGCGCTTTTGTATTTCTTTC
ATCACTGTCGTTAGTGTACAATTGACTCGACGTAAACACGTTAAATAGAGCTTGGACATATTTAACATCG
GGCGTGTTAGCTTTATTAGGCCGATTATCGTCGTCGTCCCAACCCTCGTCGTTAGAAGTTGCTTCCGAAG
ACGATTTTGCCATAGCCACACGACGCCTATTAATTGTGTCGGCTAACACGTCCGCGATCAAATTTGTAGT
TGAGCTTTTTGGAATTGCGATCGCATAACTTCGTATAGCATACATTATACGAAGTTATAAGCTCGGAACG
CTGCGCTCGGTCGTTCGGCTGCGGCGAGCGGTATCAGCTCACTCAAAGGCGGTAATACGGTTATCCACAG
AATCAGGGGATAACGCAGGAAAGAACATGTGAGCAAAAGGCCAGCAAAAGGCCAGGAACCGTAAAAAGGC
CGCGTTGCTGGCGTTTTTCCATAGGCTCCGCCCCCTGACGAGCATCACAAAAATCGACGCTCAAGTCAGA
GGTGGCGAAACCCGACAGGACTATAAAGATACCAGGCGTTTCCCCCTGGAAGCTCCCTCGTGCGCTCTCC
TGTTCCGACCCTGCCGCTTACCGGATACCTGTCCGCCTTTCTCCCTTCGGGAAGCGTGGCGCTTTCTCAT
AGCTCACGCTGTAGGTATCTCAGTTCGGTGTAGGTCGTTCGCTCCAAGCTGGGCTGTGTGCACGAACCCC
CCGTTCAGCCCGACCGCTGCGCCTTATCCGGTAACTATCGTCTTGAGTCCAACCCGGTAAGACACGACTT
ATCGCCACTGGCAGCAGCCACTGGTAACAGGATTAGCAGAGCGAGGTATGTAGGCGGTGCTACAGAGTTC
TTGAAGTGGTGGCCTAACTACGGCTACACTAGAAGAACAGTATTTGGTATCTGCGCTCTGCTGAAGCCAG
TTACCTTCGGAAAAAGAGTTGGTAGCTCTTGATCCGGCAAACAAACCACCGCTGGTAGCGGTGGTTTTTT
TGTTTGCAAGCAGCAGATTACGCGCAGAAAAAAAGGATCTCAAGAAGATCCTTTGTTACCAATGCTTAAT
CAGTGAGGCACCTATCTCAGCGATCTGTCTATTTCGTTCATCCATAGTTGCCTGACTCCCCGTCGTGTAG
ATAACTACGATACGGGAGGGCTTACCATCTGGCCCCAGTGCTGCAATGATACCGCGAGACCCACGCTCAC
CGGCTCCAGATTTATCAGCAATAAACCAGCCAGCCGGAAGGGCCGAGCGCAGAAGTGGTCCTGCAACTTT
ATCCGCCTCCATCCAGTCTATTAATTGTTGCCGGGAAGCTAGAGTAAGTAGTTCGCCAGTTAATAGTTTG
CGCAACGTTGTTGCCATTGCTACAGGCATCGTGGTGTCACGCTCGTCGTTTGGTATGGCTTCATTCAGCT
CCGGTTCCCAACGATCAAGGCGAGTTACATGATCCCCCATGTTGTGCAAAAAAGCGGTTAGCTCCTTCGG
TCCTCCGATCGTTGTCAGAAGTAAGTTGGCCGCAGTGTTATCACTCATGGTTATGGCAGCACTGCATAAT
TCTCTTACTGTCATGCCATCCGTAAGATGCTTTTCTGTGACTGGTGAGTACTCAACCAAGTCATTCTGAG
AATAGTGTATGCGGCGACCGAGTTGCTCTTGCCCGGCGTCAATACGGGATAATACCGCGCCACATAGCAG
AACTTTAAAAGTGCTCATCATTGGAAAACGTTCTTCGGGGCGAAAACTCTCAAGGATCTTACCGCTGTTG
AGATCCAGTTCGATGTAACCCACTCGTGCACCCAACTGATCTTCAGCATCTTTTACTTTCACCAGCGTTT
CTGGGTGAGCAAAAACAGGAAGGCAAAATGCCGCAAAAAAGGGAATAAGGGCGACACGGAAATGTTGAAT
ACTCATACTCTTCCTTTTTCAATATTATTGAAGCATTTATCAGGGTTATTGTCTCATGTCCGCGCGTTTC
CTGCATCTTTTAATCAAATCCCAAGATGTGTATAAACGCGCCGGTATGTACAGGAAGAGGTTTATACTAA
ACTGTTACATTGCAAACGTGGTTTCGTGTGCCAAGTGTGAAAACCGATGTTTAATCAAGGCTCTGACGCA
TTTCTACAACCACGACTCCAAGTGTGTGGGTGAAGTCATGCATCTTTTAATCAAATCCCAAGATGTGTAT
AAACCACCAAACTGCCAAAAAATGAAAACTGTCGACAAGCTCTGTCCGTTTGCTGGCAACTGCAAGGGTC
TCAATCCTATTTGTAATTATTGAATAATAAAACAATTATAAATGTCAAATTTGTTTTTTATTAACGATAC
AAACCAAACGCAACAAGAACATTTGTAGTATTATCTATAATTGAAAACGCGTAGTTATAATCGCTGAGGT
AATATTTAAAATCATTTTCAAATGATTCACAGTTAATTTGCGACAATATAATTTTATTTTCACATAAACT
AGACGCCTTGTCGTCTTCTTCTTCGTATTCCTTCTCTTTTTCATTTTTCTCTTCATAAAAATTAACATAG
TTATTATCGTATCCATATATGTATCTATCGTATAGAGTAAATTTTTTGTTGTCATAAATATATATGTCTT
TTTTAATGGGGTGTATAGTACCGCTGCGCATAGTTTTTCTGTAATTTACAACAGTGCTATTTTCTGGTAG
TTCTTCGGAGTGTGTTGCTTTAATTATTAAATTTATATAATCAATGAATTTGGGATCGTCGGTTTTGTAC
AATATGTTGCCGGCATAGTACGCAGCTTCTTCTAGTTCAATTACACCATTTTTTAGCAGCACCGGATTAA
CATAACTTTCCAAAATGTTGTACGAACCGTTAAACAAAAACAGTTCACCTCCCTTTTCTATACTATTGTC
TGCGAGCAGTTGTTTGTTGTTAAAAATAACAGCCATTGTAATGAGACGCACAAACTAATATCACAAACTG
GAAATGTCTATCAATATATAGTTGCTGATGGCCGGCCGTAATGAGACGCACAAACTAATATCACAAACTG
GAAATGTCTATCAATATATAGTTGCTCTAGTTATTAATAGTAATCAATTACGGGGTCATTAGTTCATAGC
CCATATATGGAGTTCCGCGTTACATAACTTACGGTAAATGGCCCGCCTGGCTGACCGCCCAACGACCCCC
GCCCATTGACGTCAATAATGACGTATGTTCCCATAGTAACGCCAATAGGGACTTTCCATTGACGTCAATG
GGTGGAGTATTTACGGTAAACTGCCCACTTGGCAGTACATCAAGTGTATCATATGCCAAGTACGCCCCCT
ATTGACGTCAATGACGGTAAATGGCCCGCCTGGCATTATGCCCAGTACATGACCTTATGGGACTTTCCTA
CTTGGCAGTACATCTACGTATTAGTCATCGCTATTACCATGCATGGTCGAGGTGAGCCCCACGTTCTGCT
TCACTCTCCCCATCTCCCCCCCCTCCCCACCCCCAATTTTGTATTTATTTATTTTTTAATTATTTTGTGC
AGCGATGGGGGCGGGGGGGGGGGGGGGGCG
