[The description below was written by a language model from this plasmid's Addgene catalogue record.]
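Description:
gfp-Arkadia/RNF111 deltaRING is a mammalian expression plasmid built on the commercial pTriEx2-hygro backbone. It is maintained in E. coli as a high-copy plasmid under ampicillin selection. The backbone name suggests a hygromycin marker for selecting transfected mammalian cells, but the record does not list this or any other feature explicitly. No feature table is provided, so the promoter is not stated. The recommended 5′ sequencing primer is a pCAG forward primer, which is consistent with a CAG-type (CMV enhancer/chicken β-actin) promoter upstream of the insert.

The payload is mouse Rnf111, which encodes Arkadia, a RING-domain E3 ubiquitin ligase, fused in frame to an N-terminal GFP tag. According to the depositor, the fusion was made by removing the first 9 amino acids of Arkadia and joining the remainder to GFP, and the cassette was then cloned between the SmaI and XhoI sites of the vector. This version also lacks the last 24 amino acids of the protein. That deletion removes the second zinc finger of the C-terminal RING domain and leaves the protein enzymatically inactive.

The construct is used to express a fluorescently traceable, ligase-dead form of Arkadia in mammalian cells. It would typically serve as a negative control or comparison alongside a GFP-tagged wild-type protein. The associated work concerns Arkadia's role in enhancing Nodal/TGF-β signalling by linking phospho-Smad2/3 activity to its turnover. In that setting, the deltaRING mutant helps separate effects that depend on ubiquitin ligase activity from those that do not, while GFP allows localisation and expression to be monitored.
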