Addgene plasmid #112229: gfp-Arkadia/ RNF111 deltaRING
Purpose: Expresses GFP-tagged enzymatically inactive (delta RING) Arkadia in mammalian cells
Depositing lab: Vasso Episkopou. Publication: Arkadia enhances Nodal/TGF-beta signaling by coupling phospho-Smad2/3 activity and turnover. Mavrakis KJ, Andrew RL, Lee KL, Petropoulou C, Dixon JE, Navaratnam N, Norris DP, Episkopou V. PLoS Biol. 2007 Mar;5(3):e67. doi: 10.1371/journal.pbio.0050067. PubMed 17341133.
Backbone
  Vector backbone: pTriEx2-hygro
  Backbone manufacturer: Novagen
  Vector type: Mammalian Expression
Growth in bacteria
  Bacterial resistance: Ampicillin, 100 μg/mL
  Growth temperature: 37°C
  Growth strain: DH5alpha
  Copy number: High Copy
Gene/Insert
  Gene/Insert name: (Arkadia)Rnf111 (alt names: Arkadia; Rnf111)
  Species: M. musculus (mouse)
  Mutation: delta RING domain deletion (Deletion of the last 24 aa that included the second Zinc finger of the RING domain).
  Entrez Gene: Rnf111 (a.k.a. ARK, Arkadia)
  Tag / fusion protein: GFP (N terminal on insert)
  Cloning method: Restriction Enzyme; 5′ cloning site SmaI (unknown if destroyed); 3′ cloning site XhoI (unknown if destroyed)
  Sequencing primers: 5′ pCAG-F
Resource information
  A portion of this plasmid was derived from a plasmid made by: Arkadia gene originated from Episkopou et al 2001; DOI: 10.1038/35071095
Terms and licenses: Academic/Nonprofit Terms; Industry Terms: Not Available to Industry
Depositor comments: The GFP tagged Arkadia constructs were generated by eliminating the first 9 aa of Arkadia and fusing in frame to GFP Sequences and cloned into SmaI/XhoI of the pTriEx2-hygro (Novagen, http://www.novagen.com) vector.
How to cite: gfp-Arkadia/ RNF111 deltaRING was a gift from Vasso Episkopou (Addgene plasmid # 112229 ; http://n2t.net/addgene:112229 ; RRID:Addgene_112229)
